Addgene plasmid #186462: Mito-meCpG
Purpose: Expresses GFP tagged methyl-CpG recognition motif targeted to mitochondria in mammalian cells.
Depositing lab: Chongli Yuan. Depositing organization: Purdue University. Publication: Live-Cell Probe for In Situ Single-Cell Monitoring of Mitochondrial DNA Methylation. Zhao H, Ma D, Xie J, Sanchez O, Huang F, Yuan C. ACS Sens. 2021 Oct 22;6(10):3575-3586. doi: 10.1021/acssensors.1c00731. Epub 2021 Sep 29. PubMed 34586782.
Backbone
  Vector backbone: CMV
  Total vector size (bp): 5836
  Vector type: Mammalian Expression
Growth in bacteria
  Bacterial resistance: Ampicillin, 100 μg/mL
  Growth temperature: 37°C
  Growth strain: DH5alpha
  Copy number: High Copy
Gene/Insert
  Gene/Insert name: dimeric MBD1
  Species: H. sapiens (human)
  Insert size (bp): 516
  Entrez Gene: MBD1 (a.k.a. CXXC3, PCM1, RFT)
  Promoter: CMV
  Tag / fusion protein: eGFP (C terminal on insert)
  Cloning method: Restriction Enzyme; 5′ cloning site EcoRI (not destroyed); 3′ cloning site AgeI (not destroyed)
  Sequencing primers: 5′ CMVf; 3′ SV40pA-R
Terms and licenses: Academic/Nonprofit Terms; Industry Terms: Not Available to Industry
How to cite: Mito-meCpG was a gift from Chongli Yuan (Addgene plasmid # 186462 ; http://n2t.net/addgene:186462 ; RRID:Addgene_186462)
