[The description below was written by a language model from this plasmid's Addgene catalogue record and pLannotate feature annotations shown in this document.]
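Description:
Mito-meCpG is a mammalian expression plasmid of about 5.8 kb that produces a fluorescent, mitochondria-targeted reader of methylated CpG dinucleotides. It is maintained in E. coli as a high-copy plasmid through a ColE1/pUC-type origin and selected with ampicillin via the bla gene. The backbone also carries an M13 phage origin and leftover lac regulatory, lacZα, rop and bom fragments typical of pUC/pBR322-derived vectors. An SV40 enhancer/early promoter lies downstream of the expression cassette, but no mammalian selection marker is annotated after it, so the plasmid appears suited mainly to transient transfection.

The payload is driven by the human CMV immediate-early enhancer and promoter. The open reading frame begins with a fragment of human COX8A, which corresponds to the presequence commonly used to import fusion proteins into the mitochondrial matrix. This is followed by the insert, recorded as a 516 bp dimeric form of the human MBD1 methyl-CpG binding domain cloned between EcoRI and AgeI. The automated annotation marks only one MBD1 fragment of about 200 bp, leaving an unannotated stretch between COX8A and that fragment where the second copy presumably lies. A GFP is fused at the C terminus; the catalogue calls it eGFP, while the annotation identifies it as monomeric mEGFP. An SV40 polyadenylation signal terminates the transcript.

The depositor sequence and the repository's sequencing result differ slightly in length (5,836 versus 5,781 nt) and in numbering origin, but show the same feature order. According to the record, the construct serves as a live-cell probe for monitoring mitochondrial DNA methylation in single cells.
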