Features (pLannotate 1.2.2; 20 found; start..end, strand, type, name):
     14..393     +  enhancer       CMV enhancer: human cytomegalovirus immediate early enhancer
    394..597     +  promoter       CMV promoter: human cytomegalovirus (CMV) immediate early promoter
    620..688     +  CDS            UL126 (fragment): UL126_HCMVA - Protein predicted: Swiss-Prot protein existence level 4. From Human cytomegalovirus (strain AD169) (HHV-5) (Human herpesvirus 5).
    694..753     +  CDS            COX8A (fragment): COX8A_HUMAN - Also known as COX8, COX8L. Experimental evidence at protein level: Swiss-Prot protein existence level 1. Component of the cytochrome c oxidase, the last enzyme in the mitochondrial electron transport chain which drives oxidative phosphorylation. The respiratory chain contains 3 multisubunit complexes succinate dehydrogenase (complex II, CII), ubiquinol- cytochrome c oxidoreductase (cytochrome b-c1 complex, complex III, CIII) and cytochrome c oxidase (complex IV, CIV), that cooperate to transfer electrons derived from NADH and succinate to molecular oxygen, creating an electrochem
   1099..1302    +  CDS            MBD1 (fragment): MBD1_HUMAN - Also known as CXXC3, PCM1. Experimental evidence at protein level: Swiss-Prot protein existence level 1. Transcriptional repressor that binds CpG islands in promoters where the DNA is methylated at position 5 of cytosine within CpG dinucleotides. Binding is abolished by the presence of 7-mG that is produced by DNA damage by methylmethanesulfonate (MMS). Acts as transcriptional repressor and plays a role in gene silencing by recruiting ATF7IP, which in turn recruits factors such as the histone methyltransferase SETDB1. Probably forms a complex with SETDB1 and ATF7IP that represses
   1333..2052    +  CDS            mEGFP: enhanced GFP with monomerizing A206K mutation (Zacharias et al., 2002) mammalian codon-optimized
   2052..2073    +  misc_feature   MCS (fragment): pUC18/19 multiple cloning site
   2094..2228    +  polyA_signal   SV40 poly(A) signal: SV40 polyadenylation signal
   2301..2658    +  promoter       SV40 promoter: SV40 enhancer and early promoter
   2677..2831    +  CDS            lacZα (fragment): LacZα fragment of β-galactosidase; lacZ fragment
   2837..2888    -  misc_feature   bom (fragment): basis of mobility region from pBR322
   2907..3287    +  rep_origin     M13 ori (sequence partly withheld): M13 bacteriophage origin of replication; arrow indicates direction of (+) strand synthesis
   3549..3588    -  CDS            rop (fragment): Rop protein, which maintains plasmids at low copy number; rop
   3694..3798    +  promoter       AmpR promoter: bla
   3799..4659    +  CDS            AmpR: β-lactamase; bla; confers resistance to ampicillin, carbenicillin, and related antibiotics
   4830..5418    +  rep_origin     ori: high-copy-number ColE1/pMB1/pBR322/pUC origin of replication
   5601..5693    +  CDS            lacI (fragment): lac repressor; lacI; The lac repressor binds to the lac operator to inhibit transcription in E. coli. This inhibition can be relieved by adding lactose or isopropyl-β-D-thiogalactopyranoside (IPTG).
   5706..5727    +  protein_bind   CAP binding site: CAP binding activates transcription in the presence of cAMP. E. coli catabolite activator protein
   5742..5772    +  promoter       lac promoter: promoter for the E. coli lac operon
   5780..5796    +  protein_bind   lac operator: The lac repressor binds to the lac operator to inhibit transcription in E. coli. This inhibition can be relieved by adding lactose or isopropyl-β-D-thiogalactopyranoside (IPTG). lac repressor encoded by lacI
>Addgene plasmid #186462 | Mito-meCpG | depositor full sequence | sequence record 361822 | Mito-meCpG sequence 5836 bps
TTCGAGCTCGCCCGACATTGATTATTGACTAGTTATTAATAGTAATCAATTACGGGGTCATTAGTTCATA
GCCCATATATGGAGTTCCGCGTTACATAACTTACGGTAAATGGCCCGCCTGGCTGACCGCCCAACGACCC
CCGCCCATTGACGTCAATAATGACGTATGTTCCCATAGTAACGCCAATAGGGACTTTCCATTGACGTCAA
TGGGTGGAGTATTTACGGTAAACTGCCCACTTGGCAGTACATCAAGTGTATCATATGCCAAGTACGCCCC
CTATTGACGTCAATGACGGTAAATGGCCCGCCTGGCATTATGCCCAGTACATGACCTTATGGGACTTTCC
TACTTGGCAGTACATCTACGTATTAGTCATCGCTATTACCATGGTGATGCGGTTTTGGCAGTACATCAAT
GGGCGTGGATAGCGGTTTGACTCACGGGGATTTCCAAGTCTCCACCCCATTGACGTCAATGGGAGTTTGT
TTTGGCACCAAAATCAACGGGACTTTCCAAAATGTCGTAACAACTCCGCCCCATTGACGCAAATGGGCGG
TAGGCGTGTACGGTGGGAGGTCTATATAAGCAGAGCTCGTTTAGTGAACCGTCAGATCTGCCTGGAGACG
CCATCCACGCTGTTTTGACCTCCATAGAAGACACCGGGACCGATCCAGCCTCCGCGGCCCGGGATGTCAG
TCCTGACACCTCTGCTGCTGCGAGGACTGACTGGAAGCGCCAGGCGCCTGCCTGGTAGCGGCAGCGGTAG
CGGTTCCGGGATGTCAGTCCTGACACCTCTGCTGCTGCGAGGACTGACTGGAAGCGCCAGGCGCCTGCCT
GGTAGCGGCAGCGGTAGCGGTTCCGGAGGCAGCGAATTCGCTGAGGACTGGCTGGACAGCCCGGCCCTGG
GCCCTGGCTGGAAGCGCCGCGAAGTCTTTCGCAAGTCAGGGGCCACCGCGGGACGCTCAGACACCTATTA
CCAGAGCCCCACAGGAGACAGGATCCGAAGCAAAGTTGAGCTGACTCGATACCTGGGCCCTGCGGGCGAT
CTCACCCTCTTCGACTTCAAACAAGGCATCTTGGGCGGTGGCCAATTCGCTGAGGACTGGCTGGACAGCC
CGGCCCTGGGCCCTGGCTGGAAGCGCCGCGAAGTCTTTCGCAAGTCAGGGGCCACCGCGGGACGCTCAGA
CACCTATTACCAGAGCCCCACAGGAGACAGGATCCGAAGCAAAGTTGAGCTGACTCGATACCTGGGCCCT
GCGGGCGATCTCACCCTCTTCGACTTCAAACAAGGCATCTTGGGCGGTGGCCAATTCGTACCGGTCGCCA
CCATGGTGAGCAAGGGCGAGGAGCTGTTCACCGGGGTGGTGCCCATCCTGGTCGAGCTGGACGGCGACGT
AAACGGCCACAAGTTCAGCGTGTCCGGCGAGGGCGAGGGCGATGCCACCTACGGCAAGCTGACCCTGAAG
TTCATCTGCACCACCGGCAAGCTGCCCGTGCCCTGGCCCACCCTCGTGACCACCCTGACCTACGGCGTGC
AGTGCTTCAGCCGCTACCCCGACCACATGAAGCAGCACGACTTCTTCAAGTCCGCCATGCCCGAAGGCTA
CGTCCAGGAGCGCACCATCTTCTTCAAGGACGACGGCAACTACAAGACCCGCGCCGAGGTGAAGTTCGAG
GGCGACACCCTGGTGAACCGCATCGAGCTGAAGGGCATCGACTTCAAGGAGGACGGCAACATCCTGGGGC
ACAAGCTGGAGTACAACTACAACAGCCACAACGTCTATATCATGGCCGACAAGCAGAAGAACGGCATCAA
GGTGAACTTCAAGATCCGCCACAACATCGAGGACGGCAGCGTGCAGCTCGCCGACCACTACCAGCAGAAC
ACCCCCATCGGCGACGGCCCCGTGCTGCTGCCCGACAACCACTACCTGAGCACCCAGTCCAAGCTGAGCA
AAGACCCCAACGAGAAGCGCGATCACATGGTCCTGCTGGAGTTCGTGACCGCCGCCGGGATCACTCTCGG
CATGGACGAGCTGTACAAGTAATCCTCTAGAGTCGACCTGCAGAAGCTTGGCCGCCATGGCCCAACTTGT
TTATTGCAGCTTATAATGGTTACAAATAAAGCAATAGCATCACAAATTTCACAAATAAAGCATTTTTTTC
ACTGCATTCTAGTTGTGGTTTGTCCAAACTCATCAATGTATCTTATCATGTCTGGATCGATCGGGAATTA
ATTCGGCGCAGCACCATGGCCTGAAATAACCTCTGAAAGAGGAACTTGGTTAGGTACCTTCTGAGGCGGA
AAGAACCAGCTGTGGAATGTGTGTCAGTTAGGGTGTGGAAAGTCCCCAGGCTCCCCAGCAGGCAGAAGTA
TGCAAAGCATGCATCTCAATTAGTCAGCAACCAGGTGTGGAAAGTCCCCAGGCTCCCCAGCAGGCAGAAG
TATGCAAAGCATGCATCTCAATTAGTCAGCAACCATAGTCCCGCCCCTAACTCCGCCCATCCCGCCCCTA
ACTCCGCCCAGTTCCGCCCATTCTCCGCCCCATGGCTGACTAATTTTTTTTATTTATGCAGAGGCCGAGG
CCGCCTCGGCCTCTGAGCTATTCCAGAAGTAGTGAGGAGGCTTTTTTGGAGGCCTAGGCTTTTGCAAAAA
GCTGTTAACAGCTTGGCACTGGCCGTCGTTTTACAACGTCGTGACTGGGAAAACCCTGGCGTTACCCAAC
TTAATCGCCTTGCAGCACATCCCCCCTTCGCCAGCTGGCGTAATAGCGAAGAGGCCCGCACCGATCGCCC
TTCCCAACAGTTGCGTAGCCTGAATGGCGAATGGCGCCTGATGCGGTATTTTCTCCTTACGCATCTGTGC
GGTATTTCACACCGCATA
[142 nt withheld, positions 2889-3030]
C
[141 nt withheld, positions 3032-3172]
CCTTTGACGTTGGAGTCCACGTTCTTT
[37 nt withheld, positions 3200-3236]
ACCCTATCTCGGGCTATTCTTTTGATTTATAAGGGATTTTGCCGATTTCGGCCTATTGGTTAAAAAATGA
GCTGATTTAACAAAAATTTAACGCGAATTTTAACAAAATATTAACGTTTACAATTTTATGGTGCACTCTC
AGTACAATCTGCTCTGATGCCGCATAGTTAAGCCAACTCCGCTATCGCTACGTGACTGGGTCATGGCTGC
GCCCCGACACCCGCCAACACCCGCTGACGCGCCCTGACGGGCTTGTCTGCTCCCGGCATCCGCTTACAGA
CAAGCTGTGACCGTCTCCGGGAGCTGCATGTGTCAGAGGTTTTCACCGTCATCACCGAAACGCGCGAGGC
AGTATTCTTGAAGACGAAAGGGCCTCGTGATACGCCTATTTTTATAGGTTAATGTCATGATAATAATGGT
TTCTTAGACGTCAGGTGGCACTTTTCGGGGAAATGTGCGCGGAACCCCTATTTGTTTATTTTTCTAAATA
CATTCAAATATGTATCCGCTCATGAGACAATAACCCTGATAAATGCTTCAATAATATTGAAAAAGGAAGA
GTATGAGTATTCAACATTTCCGTGTCGCCCTTATTCCCTTTTTTGCGGCATTTTGCCTTCCTGTTTTTGC
TCACCCAGAAACGCTGGTGAAAGTAAAAGATGCTGAAGATCAGTTGGGTGCACGAGTGGGTTACATCGAA
CTGGATCTCAACAGCGGTAAGATCCTTGAGAGTTTTCGCCCCGAAGAACGTTTTCCAATGATGAGCACTT
TTAAAGTTCTGCTATGTGGCGCGGTATTATCCCGTGATGACGCCGGGCAAGAGCAACTCGGTCGCCGCAT
ACACTATTCTCAGAATGACTTGGTTGAGTACTCACCAGTCACAGAAAAGCATCTTACGGATGGCATGACA
GTAAGAGAATTATGCAGTGCTGCCATAACCATGAGTGATAACACTGCGGCCAACTTACTTCTGACAACGA
TCGGAGGACCGAAGGAGCTAACCGCTTTTTTGCACAACATGGGGGATCATGTAACTCGCCTTGATCGTTG
GGAACCGGAGCTGAATGAAGCCATACCAAACGACGAGCGTGACACCACGATGCCAGCAGCAATGGCAACA
ACGTTGCGCAAACTATTAACTGGCGAACTACTTACTCTAGCTTCCCGGCAACAATTAATAGACTGGATGG
AGGCGGATAAAGTTGCAGGACCACTTCTGCGCTCGGCCCTTCCGGCTGGCTGGTTTATTGCTGATAAATC
TGGAGCCGGTGAGCGTGGGTCTCGCGGTATCATTGCAGCACTGGGGCCAGATGGTAAGCCCTCCCGTATC
GTAGTTATCTACACGACGGGGAGTCAGGCAACTATGGATGAACGAAATAGACAGATCGCTGAGATAGGTG
CCTCACTGATTAAGCATTGGTAACTGTCAGACCAAGTTTACTCATATATACTTTAGATTGATTTAAAACT
TCATTTTTAATTTAAAAGGATCTAGGTGAAGATCCTTTTTGATAATCTCATGACCAAAATCCCTTAACGT
GAGTTTTCGTTCCACTGAGCGTCAGACCCCGTAGAAAAGATCAAAGGATCTTCTTGAGATCCTTTTTTTC
TGCGCGTAATCTGCTGCTTGCAAACAAAAAAACCACCGCTACCAGCGGTGGTTTGTTTGCCGGATCAAGA
GCTACCAACTCTTTTTCCGAAGGTAACTGGCTTCAGCAGAGCGCAGATACCAAATACTGTCCTTCTAGTG
TAGCCGTAGTTAGGCCACCACTTCAAGAACTCTGTAGCACCGCCTACATACCTCGCTCTGCTAATCCTGT
TACCAGTGGCTGCTGCCAGTGGCGATAAGTCGTGTCTTACCGGGTTGGACTCAAGACGATAGTTACCGGA
TAAGGCGCAGCGGTCGGGCTGAACGGGGGGTTCGTGCACACAGCCCAGCTTGGAGCGAACGACCTACACC
GAACTGAGATACCTACAGCGTGAGCATTGAGAAAGCGCCACGCTTCCCGAAGGGAGAAAGGCGGACAGGT
ATCCGGTAAGCGGCAGGGTCGGAACAGGAGAGCGCACGAGGGAGCTTCCAGGGGGAAACGCCTGGTATCT
TTATAGTCCTGTCGGGTTTCGCCACCTCTGACTTGAGCGTCGATTTTTGTGATGCTCGTCAGGGGGGCGG
AGCCTATGGAAAAACGCCAGCAACGCGGCCTTTTTACGGTTCCTGGCCTTTTGCTGGCCTTTTGCTCACA
TGTTCTTTCCTGCGTTATCCCCTGATTCTGTGGATAACCGTATTACCGCCTTTGAGTGAGCTGATACCGC
TCGCCGCAGCCGAACGACCGAGCGCAGCGAGTCAGTGAGCGAGGAAGCGGAAGAGCGCCCAATACGCAAA
CCGCCTCTCCCCGCGCGTTGGCCGATTCATTAATCCAGCTGGCACGACAGGTTTCCCGACTGGAAAGCGG
GCAGTGAGCGCAACGCAATTAATGTGAGTTACCTCACTCATTAGGCACCCCAGGCTTTACACTTTATGCT
TCCGGCTCGTATGTTGTGTGGAATTGTGAGCGGATAACAATTTCACACAGGAAACAGCTATGACCATGAT
TACGAATTAA
