Features (pLannotate 1.2.2; 20 found; start..end, strand, type, name):
    215..418     +  CDS            MBD1 (fragment): MBD1_HUMAN - Also known as CXXC3, PCM1. Experimental evidence at protein level: Swiss-Prot protein existence level 1. Transcriptional repressor that binds CpG islands in promoters where the DNA is methylated at position 5 of cytosine within CpG dinucleotides. Binding is abolished by the presence of 7-mG that is produced by DNA damage by methylmethanesulfonate (MMS). Acts as transcriptional repressor and plays a role in gene silencing by recruiting ATF7IP, which in turn recruits factors such as the histone methyltransferase SETDB1. Probably forms a complex with SETDB1 and ATF7IP that represses
    449..1165    +  CDS            mEGFP: mEGFP is a basic (constitutively fluorescent) green fluorescent protein published in 2002, derived from Aequorea victoria. It has moderate acid sensitivity.
   1168..1189    +  misc_feature   MCS (fragment): pUC18/19 multiple cloning site
   1210..1344    +  polyA_signal   SV40 poly(A) signal: SV40 polyadenylation signal
   1413..1770    +  promoter       SV40 promoter: SV40 enhancer and early promoter
   1789..1943    +  CDS            lacZα (fragment): LacZα fragment of β-galactosidase; lacZ fragment
   1949..2000    -  misc_feature   bom (fragment): basis of mobility region from pBR322
   2019..2399    +  rep_origin     M13 ori (sequence partly withheld): M13 bacteriophage origin of replication; arrow indicates direction of (+) strand synthesis
   2475..2524    -  misc_feature   bom (fragment): basis of mobility region from pBR322
   2626..2661    -  CDS            rop (fragment): Rop protein, which maintains plasmids at low copy number; rop
   2756..2860    +  promoter       AmpR promoter: bla
   2861..3721    +  CDS            AmpR: β-lactamase; bla; confers resistance to ampicillin, carbenicillin, and related antibiotics
   3892..4480    +  rep_origin     ori: high-copy-number ColE1/pMB1/pBR322/pUC origin of replication
   4663..4755    +  CDS            lacI (fragment): lac repressor; lacI; The lac repressor binds to the lac operator to inhibit transcription in E. coli. This inhibition can be relieved by adding lactose or isopropyl-β-D-thiogalactopyranoside (IPTG).
   4768..4789    +  protein_bind   CAP binding site: CAP binding activates transcription in the presence of cAMP. E. coli catabolite activator protein
   4804..4834    +  promoter       lac promoter: promoter for the E. coli lac operon
   4842..4858    +  protein_bind   lac operator: The lac repressor binds to the lac operator to inhibit transcription in E. coli. This inhibition can be relieved by adding lactose or isopropyl-β-D-thiogalactopyranoside (IPTG). lac repressor encoded by lacI
   4911..5290    +  enhancer       CMV enhancer: human cytomegalovirus immediate early enhancer
   5291..5494    +  promoter       CMV promoter: human cytomegalovirus (CMV) immediate early promoter
   5591..5650    +  CDS            COX8A (fragment): COX8A_HUMAN - Also known as COX8, COX8L. Experimental evidence at protein level: Swiss-Prot protein existence level 1. Component of the cytochrome c oxidase, the last enzyme in the mitochondrial electron transport chain which drives oxidative phosphorylation. The respiratory chain contains 3 multisubunit complexes succinate dehydrogenase (complex II, CII), ubiquinol- cytochrome c oxidoreductase (cytochrome b-c1 complex, complex III, CIII) and cytochrome c oxidase (complex IV, CIV), that cooperate to transfer electrons derived from NADH and succinate to molecular oxygen, creating an electrochem
>Addgene plasmid #186462 | Mito-meCpG | addgene full sequence | sequence record 371211 | Addgene NGS Result
GGACTGGCTGGACAGCCCGGCCCTGGGCCCTGGCTGGAAGCGCCGCGAAGTCTTTCGCAAGTCAGGGGCC
ACCGCGGGACGCTCAGACACCTATTACCAGAGCCCCACAGGAGACAGGATCCGAAGCAAAGTTGAGCTGA
CTCGATACCTGGGCCCTGCGGGCGATCTCACCCTCTTCGACTTCAAACAAGGCATCTTGGGCGGTGGCCA
ATTCGCTGAGGACTGGCTGGACAGCCCGGCCCTGGGCCCTGGCTGGAAGCGCCGCGAAGTCTTTCGCAAG
TCAGGGGCCACCGCGGGACGCTCAGACACCTATTACCAGAGCCCCACAGGAGACAGGATCCGAAGCAAAG
TTGAGCTGACTCGATACCTGGGCCCTGCGGGCGATCTCACCCTCTTCGACTTCAAACAAGGCATCTTGGG
CGGTGGCCAATTCGTACCGGTCGCCACCATGGTGAGCAAGGGCGAGGAGCTGTTCACCGGGGTGGTGCCC
ATCCTGGTCGAGCTGGACGGCGACGTAAACGGCCACAAGTTCAGCGTGTCCGGCGAGGGCGAGGGCGATG
CCACCTACGGCAAGCTGACCCTGAAGTTCATCTGCACCACCGGCAAGCTGCCCGTGCCCTGGCCCACCCT
CGTGACCACCCTGACCTACGGCGTGCAGTGCTTCAGCCGCTACCCCGACCACATGAAGCAGCACGACTTC
TTCAAGTCCGCCATGCCCGAAGGCTACGTCCAGGAGCGCACCATCTTCTTCAAGGACGACGGCAACTACA
AGACCCGCGCCGAGGTGAAGTTCGAGGGCGACACCCTGGTGAACCGCATCGAGCTGAAGGGCATCGACTT
CAAGGAGGACGGCAACATCCTGGGGCACAAGCTGGAGTACAACTACAACAGCCACAACGTCTATATCATG
GCCGACAAGCAGAAGAACGGCATCAAGGTGAACTTCAAGATCCGCCACAACATCGAGGACGGCAGCGTGC
AGCTCGCCGACCACTACCAGCAGAACACCCCCATCGGCGACGGCCCCGTGCTGCTGCCCGACAACCACTA
CCTGAGCACCCAGTCCAAGCTGAGCAAAGACCCAAACGAGAAGCGCGATCACATGGTCCTGCTGGAGTTC
GTGACCGCCGCCGGGATCACTCTCGGCATGGACGAGCTGTACAAGTAATCCTCTAGAGTCGACCTGCAGA
AGCTTGGCCGCCATGGCCCAACTTGTTTATTGCAGCTTATAATGGTTACAAATAAAGCAATAGCATCACA
AATTTCACAAATAAAGCATTTTTTTCACTGCATTCTAGTTGTGGTTTGTCCAAACTCATCAATGTATCTT
ATCATGTCTGGATCGGGAATTAATTCGGCGCAGCACCATGGCCTGAAATAACCTCTGAAAGAGGAACTTG
GTTAGGTACCTTCTGAGGCGGAAAGAACCAGCTGTGGAATGTGTGTCAGTTAGGGTGTGGAAAGTCCCCA
GGCTCCCCAGCAGGCAGAAGTATGCAAAGCATGCATCTCAATTAGTCAGCAACCAGGTGTGGAAAGTCCC
CAGGCTCCCCAGCAGGCAGAAGTATGCAAAGCATGCATCTCAATTAGTCAGCAACCATAGTCCCGCCCCT
AACTCCGCCCATCCCGCCCCTAACTCCGCCCAGTTCCGCCCATTCTCCGCCCCATGGCTGACTAATTTTT
TTTATTTATGCAGAGGCCGAGGCCGCCTCGGCCTCTGAGCTATTCCAGAAGTAGTGAGGAGGCTTTTTTG
GAGGCCTAGGCTTTTGCAAAAAGCTGTTAACAGCTTGGCACTGGCCGTCGTTTTACAACGTCGTGACTGG
GAAAACCCTGGCGTTACCCAACTTAATCGCCTTGCAGCACATCCCCCTTTCGCCAGCTGGCGTAATAGCG
AAGAGGCCCGCACCGATCGCCCTTCCCAACAGTTGCGCAGCCTGAATGGCGAATGGCGCCTGATGCGGTA
TTTTCTCCTTACGCATCTGTGCGGTATTTCACACCGCATA
[142 nt withheld, positions 2001-2142]
C
[141 nt withheld, positions 2144-2284]
CCTTTGACGTTGGAGTCCACGTTCTTT
[37 nt withheld, positions 2312-2348]
ACCCTATCTCGGGCTATTCTTTTGATTTATAAGGGATTTTGCCGATTTCGGCCTATTGGTTAAAAAATGA
GCTGATTTAACAAAAATTTAACGCGAATTTTAACAAAATATTAACGTTTACAATTTTATGGTGCACTCTC
AGTACAATCTGCTCTGATGCCGCATAGTTAAGCCAGCCCCGACACCCGCCAACACCCGCTGACGCGCCCT
GACGGGCTTGTCTGCTCCCGGCATCCGCTTACAGACAAGCTGTGACCGTCTCCGGGAGCTGCATGTGTCA
GAGGTTTTCACCGTCATCACCGAAACGCGCGAGACGAAAGGGCCTCGTGATACGCCTATTTTTATAGGTT
AATGTCATGATAATAATGGTTTCTTAGACGTCAGGTGGCACTTTTCGGGGAAATGTGCGCGGAACCCCTA
TTTGTTTATTTTTCTAAATACATTCAAATATGTATCCGCTCATGAGACAATAACCCTGATAAATGCTTCA
ATAATATTGAAAAAGGAAGAGTATGAGTATTCAACATTTCCGTGTCGCCCTTATTCCCTTTTTTGCGGCA
TTTTGCCTTCCTGTTTTTGCTCACCCAGAAACGCTGGTGAAAGTAAAAGATGCTGAAGATCAGTTGGGTG
CACGAGTGGGTTACATCGAACTGGATCTCAACAGCGGTAAGATCCTTGAGAGTTTTCGCCCCGAAGAACG
TTTTCCAATGATGAGCACTTTTAAAGTTCTGCTATGTGGCGCGGTATTATCCCGTATTGACGCCGGGCAA
GAGCAACTCGGTCGCCGCATACACTATTCTCAGAATGACTTGGTTGAGTACTCACCAGTCACAGAAAAGC
ATCTTACGGATGGCATGACAGTAAGAGAATTATGCAGTGCTGCCATAACCATGAGTGATAACACTGCGGC
CAACTTACTTCTGACAACGATCGGAGGACCGAAGGAGCTAACCGCTTTTTTGCACAACATGGGGGATCAT
GTAACTCGCCTTGATCGTTGGGAACCGGAGCTGAATGAAGCCATACCAAACGACGAGCGTGACACCACGA
TGCCTGTAGCAATGGCAACAACGTTGCGCAAACTATTAACTGGCGAACTACTTACTCTAGCTTCCCGGCA
ACAATTAATAGACTGGATGGAGGCGGATAAAGTTGCAGGACCACTTCTGCGCTCGGCCCTTCCGGCTGGC
TGGTTTATTGCTGATAAATCTGGAGCCGGTGAGCGTGGGTCTCGCGGTATCATTGCAGCACTGGGGCCAG
ATGGTAAGCCCTCCCGTATCGTAGTTATCTACACGACGGGGAGTCAGGCAACTATGGATGAACGAAATAG
ACAGATCGCTGAGATAGGTGCCTCACTGATTAAGCATTGGTAACTGTCAGACCAAGTTTACTCATATATA
CTTTAGATTGATTTAAAACTTCATTTTTAATTTAAAAGGATCTAGGTGAAGATCCTTTTTGATAATCTCA
TGACCAAAATCCCTTAACGTGAGTTTTCGTTCCACTGAGCGTCAGACCCCGTAGAAAAGATCAAAGGATC
TTCTTGAGATCCTTTTTTTCTGCGCGTAATCTGCTGCTTGCAAACAAAAAAACCACCGCTACCAGCGGTG
GTTTGTTTGCCGGATCAAGAGCTACCAACTCTTTTTCCGAAGGTAACTGGCTTCAGCAGAGCGCAGATAC
CAAATACTGTTCTTCTAGTGTAGCCGTAGTTAGGCCACCACTTCAAGAACTCTGTAGCACCGCCTACATA
CCTCGCTCTGCTAATCCTGTTACCAGTGGCTGCTGCCAGTGGCGATAAGTCGTGTCTTACCGGGTTGGAC
TCAAGACGATAGTTACCGGATAAGGCGCAGCGGTCGGGCTGAACGGGGGGTTCGTGCACACAGCCCAGCT
TGGAGCGAACGACCTACACCGAACTGAGATACCTACAGCGTGAGCTATGAGAAAGCGCCACGCTTCCCGA
AGGGAGAAAGGCGGACAGGTATCCGGTAAGCGGCAGGGTCGGAACAGGAGAGCGCACGAGGGAGCTTCCA
GGGGGAAACGCCTGGTATCTTTATAGTCCTGTCGGGTTTCGCCACCTCTGACTTGAGCGTCGATTTTTGT
GATGCTCGTCAGGGGGGCAGAGCCTATGGAAAAACGCCAGCAACGCGGCCTTTTTACGGTTCCTGGCCTT
TTGCTGGCCTTTTGCTCACATGTTCTTTCCTGCGTTATCCCCTGATTCTGTGGATAACCGTATTACCGCC
TTTGAGTGAGCTGATACCGCTCGCCGCAGCCGAACGACCGAGCGCAGCGAGTCAGTGAGCGAGGAAGCGG
AAGAGCGCCCAATACGCAAACCGCCTCTCCCCGCGCGTTGGCCGATTCATTAATGCAGCTGGCACGACAG
GTTTCCCGACTGGAAAGCGGGCAGTGAGCGCAACGCAATTAATGTGAGTTAGCTCACTCATTAGGCACCC
CAGGCTTTACACTTTATGCTTCCGGCTCGTATGTTGTGTGGAATTGTGAGCGGATAACAATTTCACACAG
GAAACAGCTATGACATGATTACGAATTAATTCGAGCTCGCCCGACATTGATTATTGACTAGTTATTAATA
GTAATCAATTACGGGGTCATTAGTTCATAGCCCATATATGGAGTTCCGCGTTACATAACTTACGGTAAAT
GGCCCGCCTGGCTGACCGCCCAACGACCCCCGCCCATTGACGTCAATAATGACGTATGTTCCCATAGTAA
CGCCAATAGGGACTTTCCATTGACGTCAATGGGTGGAGTATTTACGGTAAACTGCCCACTTGGCAGTACA
TCAAGTGTATCATATGCCAAGTACGCCCCCTATTGACGTCAATGACGGTAAATGGCCCGCCTGGCATTAT
GCCCAGTACATGACCTTATGGGACTTTCCTACTTGGCAGTACATCTACGTATTAGTCATCGCTATTACCA
TGGTGATGCGGTTTTGGCAGTACATCAATGGGCGTGGATAGCGGTTTGACTCACGGGGATTTCCAAGTCT
CCACCCCATTGACGTCAATGGGAGTTTGTTTTGGCACCAAAATCAACGGGACTTTCCAAAATGTCGTAAC
AACTCCGCCCCATTGACGCAAATGGGCGGTAGGCGTGTACGGTGGGAGGTCTATATAAGCAGAGCTCGTT
TAGTGAACCGTCAGATCTGCCTGGAGACGCCATCCACGCTGTTTTGACCTCCATAGAAGACACCGGGACC
GATCCAGCCTCCGCGGCCCGGGATGTCAGTCCTGACACCTCTGCTGCTGCGAGGACTGACTGGAAGCGCC
AGGCGCCTGCCTGGTAGCGGCAGCGGTAGCGGTTCCGGGATGTCAGTCCTGACACCTCTGCTGCTGCGAG
GACTGACTGGAAGCGCCAGGCGCCTGCCTGGTAGCGGCAGCGGTAGCGGTTCCGGAGGCAGCGAATTCGC
TGA
